Addgene plasmid #221667: p-Tet-O-Sox5-Puro
Purpose: Expresses Sox5 in mammalian cells
Depositing lab: Vanessa Hall. Depositing organization: University of Copenhagen. Publication: Production of human entorhinal stellate cell-like cells by forward programming shows an important role of Foxp1 in reprogramming. Bergmann T, Liu Y, Skov J, Mogus L, Lee J, Pfisterer U, Handfield LF, Asenjo-Martinez A, Lisa-Vargas I, Seemann SE, Lee JTH, Patikas N, Kornum BR, Denham M, Hyttel P, Witter MP, Gorodkin J, Pers TH, Hemberg M, Khodosevich K, Hall VJ. Front Cell Dev Biol. 2022 Aug 15;10:976549. doi: 10.3389/fcell.2022.976549. eCollection 2022. PubMed 36046338.
Backbone
  Vector backbone: pTet-O-Ngn2-puro
  Backbone size w/o insert (bp): 9886
  Total vector size (bp): 11110
  Vector type: Lentiviral
  Selectable markers: Puromycin
Growth in bacteria
  Bacterial resistance: Ampicillin and Bleocin (Zeocin), 100 & 50 μg/mL
  Growth temperature: 37°C
  Growth strain: NEB Stable
  Copy number: Unknown
Gene/Insert
  Gene/Insert name: Sox5 (alt name: Sox5 variant 3)
  Species: M. musculus (mouse)
  Insert size (bp): 2037
  GenBank ID: A730017D01Rik
  Entrez Gene: Sox5 (a.k.a. A730017D01Rik)
Terms and licenses: Academic/Nonprofit Terms; Industry Terms: Not Available to Industry
How to cite: p-Tet-O-Sox5-Puro was a gift from Vanessa Hall (Addgene plasmid # 221667 ; http://n2t.net/addgene:221667 ; RRID:Addgene_221667)
