[The description below was written by a language model from this plasmid's Addgene catalogue record and pLannotate feature annotations shown in this document.]
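Description:
p-Tet-O-Sox5-Puro is an 11.1 kb HIV-1-based lentiviral transfer plasmid for doxycycline-inducible expression of mouse Sox5 (variant 3, a 2,037 bp coding sequence) in mammalian cells. It was built on the pTet-O-Ngn2-puro backbone, with Sox5 taking the place of the transcription factor named in that backbone. In bacteria it replicates from a high-copy ColE1/pUC-type origin and carries an ampicillin resistance gene. It also carries a bleomycin/Zeocin resistance gene placed behind tandem SV40 and EM7 promoters, so this marker can be expressed in both mammalian and bacterial cells. An f1 origin is also present.

The viral portion begins with a CMV enhancer/promoter fused to a truncated 5' LTR, an arrangement that typically drives Tat-independent transcription of the genomic RNA in packaging cells. It is followed by the Ψ packaging signal with a gag fragment, the RRE for Rev-dependent nuclear export, and the cPPT/CTS. The expression cassette consists of a tetracycline response element with seven tetO repeats joined to a minimal CMV promoter, driving Sox5 linked through a T2A peptide to puromycin N-acetyltransferase. Both proteins therefore come from one inducible transcript, and puromycin resistance reports Sox5 expression. A WPRE enhances transcript expression, and the cassette ends with a truncated 3' LTR and a bGH polyadenylation signal. No tetracycline transactivator is annotated on the plasmid, so induction requires one such as rtTA supplied separately. The associated publication concerns forward programming of cells toward entorhinal stellate cell-like neurons, which suggests this construct served as one of the transcription factor vectors in that work.
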