Features (pLannotate 1.2.2; 34 found; start..end, strand, type, name):
    100..479     +  enhancer       CMV enhancer: human cytomegalovirus immediate early enhancer
    480..679     +  promoter       CMV promoter: human cytomegalovirus (CMV) immediate early promoter
    697..877     +  LTR            5' LTR (truncated): truncated 5' long terminal repeat (LTR) from HIV-1
    924..1049    +  misc_feature   HIV-1 Ψ: packaging signal of human immunodeficiency virus type 1
   1033..1396    +  CDS            HIV-1 gag (fragment): gag protein from human immunodeficiency virus 1; gag
   1542..1775    +  misc_feature   RRE: The Rev response element (RRE) of HIV-1 allows for Rev-dependent mRNA export from the nucleus to the cytoplasm.
   2152..2252    +  CDS            Rev (fragment): human immunodeficiency virus 1 (HIV-1) Rev protein; rev; enhances nuclear export of unspliced and incompletely spliced viral mRNAs
   2302..2419    +  misc_feature   cPPT/CTS: central polypurine tract and central termination sequence of HIV-1
   2476..2746    +  protein_bind   tetracycline response element: contains seven copies of the tetracycline operator tetO tetracycline repressor TetR
   2757..2774    +  misc_feature   MCS (fragment): pUC18/19 multiple cloning site
   2779..2817    +  promoter       minimal CMV promoter: human cytomegalovirus (CMV) immediate early promoter
   2923..4959    +  CDS            Sox5 (fragment): SOX5_MOUSE - Also known as Sox-5 From Mus musculus (Mouse).
   4966..5018    +  CDS            T2A (fragment): 2A peptide from Thosea asigna virus capsid protein Eukaryotic ribosomes fail to insert a peptide bond between the Gly and Pro residues, yielding separate polypeptides.
   5026..5625    +  CDS            PuroR: puromycin N-acetyltransferase; pac from Streptomyces alboniger; confers resistance to puromycin
   5641..5664    +  misc_feature   MCS (fragment): pBluescript multiple cloning site
   5664..6252    +  misc_feature   WPRE: woodchuck hepatitis virus posttranscriptional regulatory element
   6189..6770    +  CDS            nef (fragment): NEF_HV1H2 - Experimental evidence at protein level: Swiss-Prot protein existence level 1. Extracellular Nef protein targets CD4(+) T-lymphocytes for apoptosis by interacting with CXCR4 surface receptors. From Human immunodeficiency virus type 1 group M subtype B (isolate HXB2) (HIV-1).
   6777..6957    +  LTR            5' LTR (truncated): truncated 5' long terminal repeat (LTR) from HIV-1
   6989..7213    +  polyA_signal   bGH poly(A) signal: bovine growth hormone polyadenylation signal
   7217..7238    +  promoter       SV40 promoter (fragment): SV40 enhancer and early promoter
   7259..7687    +  rep_origin     f1 ori (sequence partly withheld): f1 bacteriophage origin of replication; arrow indicates direction of (+) strand synthesis
   7701..8030    +  promoter       SV40 promoter: SV40 enhancer and early promoter
   8078..8125    +  promoter       EM7 promoter: synthetic bacterial promoter&nbsp
   8144..8518    +  CDS            BleoR: antibiotic-binding protein; Sh ble from Streptoalloteichus hindustanus; confers resistance to bleomycin, phleomycin, and Zeocin™
   8528..8653    +  CDS            ble (fragment): BLE_KLEPN - Experimental evidence at protein level: Swiss-Prot protein existence level 1. Binding protein with a strong affinity to the bleomycin family of antibiotics. Binds to CL990; an antimitotic-antibiotic compound. From Klebsiella pneumoniae.
   8648..8769    +  polyA_signal   SV40 poly(A) signal: SV40 polyadenylation signal
   8840..8862    -  protein_bind   lac operator (fragment): The lac repressor binds to the lac operator to inhibit transcription in E. coli. This inhibition can be relieved by adding lactose or isopropyl-β-D-thiogalactopyranoside (IPTG). lac repressor encoded by lacI
   8866..8896    -  promoter       lac promoter: promoter for the E. coli lac operon
   8911..8932    -  protein_bind   CAP binding site: CAP binding activates transcription in the presence of cAMP. E. coli catabolite activator protein
   8945..9037    -  CDS            lacI (fragment): lac repressor; lacI; The lac repressor binds to the lac operator to inhibit transcription in E. coli. This inhibition can be relieved by adding lactose or isopropyl-β-D-thiogalactopyranoside (IPTG).
   9220..9808    -  rep_origin     ori: high-copy-number ColE1/pMB1/pBR322/pUC origin of replication
   9979..10839   -  CDS            AmpR: β-lactamase; bla; confers resistance to ampicillin, carbenicillin, and related antibiotics
  10840..10944   -  promoter       AmpR promoter: bla
  11003..11055   -  misc_feature   bom (fragment): basis of mobility region from pBR322
>Addgene plasmid #221667 | p-Tet-O-Sox5-Puro | addgene full sequence | sequence record 440254 | Addgene NGS Result
CTACAACAAGGCAAGGCTTGACCGACAATTGCATGAAGAATCTGCTTAGGGTTAGGCGTTTTGCGCTGCT
TCGCGATGTACGGGCCAGATATACGCGTTGACATTGATTATTGACTAGTTATTAATAGTAATCAATTACG
GGGTCATTAGTTCATAGCCCATATATGGAGTTCCGCGTTACATAACTTACGGTAAATGGCCCGCCTGGCT
GACCGCCCAACGACCCCCGCCCATTGACGTCAATAATGACGTATGTTCCCATAGTAACGCCAATAGGGAC
TTTCCATTGACGTCAATGGGTGGAGTATTTACGGTAAACTGCCCACTTGGCAGTACATCAAGTGTATCAT
ATGCCAAGTACGCCCCCTATTGACGTCAATGACGGTAAATGGCCCGCCTGGCATTATGCCCAGTACATGA
CCTTATGGGACTTTCCTACTTGGCAGTACATCTACGTATTAGTCATCGCTATTACCATGGTGATGCGGTT
TTGGCAGTACATCAATGGGCGTGGATAGCGGTTTGACTCACGGGGATTTCCAAGTCTCCACCCCATTGAC
GTCAATGGGAGTTTGTTTTGGCACCAAAATCAACGGGACTTTCCAAAATGTCGTAACAACTCCGCCCCAT
TGACGCAAATGGGCGGTAGGCGTGTACGGTGGGAGGTCTATATAAGCAGCGCGTTTTGCCTGTACTGGGT
CTCTCTGGTTAGACCAGATCTGAGCCTGGGAGCTCTCTGGCTAACTAGGGAACCCACTGCTTAAGCCTCA
ATAAAGCTTGCCTTGAGTGCTTCAAGTAGTGTGTGCCCGTCTGTTGTGTGACTCTGGTAACTAGAGATCC
CTCAGACCCTTTTAGTCAGTGTGGAAAATCTCTAGCAGTGGCGCCCGAACAGGGACTTGAAAGCGAAAGG
GAAACCAGAGGAGCTCTCTCGACGCAGGACTCGGCTTGCTGAAGCGCGCACGGCAAGAGGCGAGGGGCGG
CGACTGGTGAGTACGCCAAAAATTTTGACTAGCGGAGGCTAGAAGGAGAGAGATGGGTGCGAGAGCGTCA
GTATTAAGCGGGGGAGAATTAGATCGCGATGGGAAAAAATTCGGTTAAGGCCAGGGGGAAAGAAAAAATA
TAAATTAAAACATATAGTATGGGCAAGCAGGGAGCTAGAACGATTCGCAGTTAATCCTGGCCTGTTAGAA
ACATCAGAAGGCTGTAGACAAATACTGGGACAGCTACAACCATCCCTTCAGACAGGATCAGAAGAACTTA
GATCATTATATAATACAGTAGCAACCCTCTATTGTGTGCATCAAAGGATAGAGATAAAAGACACCAAGGA
AGCTTTAGACAAGATAGAGGAAGAGCAAAACAAAAGTAAGACCACCGCACAGCAAGCGGCCGCTGATCTT
CAGACCTGGAGGAGGAGATATGAGGGACAATTGGAGAAGTGAATTATATAAATATAAAGTAGTAAAAATT
GAACCATTAGGAGTAGCACCCACCAAGGCAAAGAGAAGAGTGGTGCAGAGAGAAAAAAGAGCAGTGGGAA
TAGGAGCTTTGTTCCTTGGGTTCTTGGGAGCAGCAGGAAGCACTATGGGCGCAGCGTCAATGACGCTGAC
GGTACAGGCCAGACAATTATTGTCTGGTATAGTGCAGCAGCAGAACAATTTGCTGAGGGCTATTGAGGCG
CAACAGCATCTGTTGCAACTCACAGTCTGGGGCATCAAGCAGCTCCAGGCAAGAATCCTGGCTGTGGAAA
GATACCTAAAGGATCAACAGCTCCTGGGGATTTGGGGTTGCTCTGGAAAACTCATTTGCACCACTGCTGT
GCCTTGGAATGCTAGTTGGAGTAATAAATCTCTGGAACAGATTTGGAATCACACGACCTGGATGGAGTGG
GACAGAGAAATTAACAATTACACAAGCTTAATACACTCCTTAATTGAAGAATCGCAAAACCAGCAAGAAA
AGAATGAACAAGAATTATTGGAATTAGATAAATGGGCAAGTTTGTGGAATTGGTTTAACATAACAAATTG
GCTGTGGTATATAAAATTATTCATAATGATAGTAGGAGGCTTGGTAGGTTTAAGAATAGTTTTTGCTGTA
CTTTCTATAGTGAATAGAGTTAGGCAGGGATATTCACCATTATCGTTTCAGACCCACCTCCCAACCCCGA
GGGGACCCGACAGGCCCGAAGGAATAGAAGAAGAAGGTGGAGAGAGAGACAGAGACAGATCCATTCGATT
AGTGAACGGATCGGCACTGCGTGCGCCAATTCTGCAGACAAATGGCAGTATTCATCCACAATTTTAAAAG
AAAAGGGGGGATTGGGGGGTACAGTGCAGGGGAAAGAATAGTAGACATAATAGCAACAGACATACAAACT
AAAGAATTACAAAAACAAATTACAAAAATTCAAAATTTTCGGGTTTATTACAGGGACAGCAGAGATCCAG
TTTGGTTAGATCTCGAGTTTACCACTCCCTATCAGTGATAGAGAAAAGTGAAAGTCGAGTTTACCACTCC
CTATCAGTGATAGAGAAAAGTGAAAGTCGAGTTTACCACTCCCTATCAGTGATAGAGAAAAGTGAAAGTC
GAGTTTACCACTCCCTATCAGTGATAGAGAAAAGTGAAAGTCGAGTTTACCACTCCCTATCAGTGATAGA
GAAAAGTGAAAGTCGAGTTTACCACTCCCTATCAGTGATAGAGAAAAGTGAAAGTCGAGTTTACCACTCC
CTATCAGTGATAGAGAAAAGTGAAAGTCGAGCTCGGTACCCGGGTCGAGGTAGGCGTGTACGGTGGGAGG
CCTATATAAGCAGAGCTCGTTTAGTGAACCGTCAGATCGCCTGGAGACGCCATCCACGCTGTTTTGACCT
CCATAGAAGACACCGGGACCGATCCAGCCTCCGCGGCCCCGAATTCGCCACCATGCTTACTGACCCTGAT
TTACCTCAGGAGTTTGAAAGGATGTCTTCCAAGCGACCAGCCTCTCCGTATGGGGAGACAGATGGAGAGG
TAGCCATGGTGACAAGCAGACAGAAAGTGGAAGAGGAGGAGAGTGAGAGGCTCCCAGCCTTTCACCTTCC
CTTACATGAAGTCGATGGCAATAAAGTTATGTCTTCATTAGCTCCATACAACTCATCTACCTCACCTCAG
AAGGCGGAAGAAGGTGGGCGACAGAGTGGCGAGTCCGTGTCGAGCGCAGCCCTGGGGACTCCCGAGCGGC
GCAAGGGCAGCTTAGCGGATGTGGTGGACACCCTGAAGCAGAGGAAGATGGAAGAGCTGATCAAGAATGA
GCCAGAAGACACTCCCAGTATTGAAAAGCTACTCTCCAAGGACTGGAAAGACAAGCTCCTGGCAATGGGA
TCAGGGAACTTTGGAGAAATAAAAGGGACTCCTGAGAGCCTCGCTGAGAAGGAGCGGCAGCTCATGGGTA
TGATCAATCAGCTGACCAGTCTACGGGAGCAACTCCTGGCTGCCCATGATGAGCAGAAGAAGTTGGCTGC
ATCTCAGATAGAGAAACAGCGTCAGCAGATGGAGCTGGCCAAGCAGCAACAGGAGCAGATCGCGAGGCAA
CAGCAGCAGCTTCTGCAGCAACAACACAAAATCAACTTGCTTCAGCAACAGATCCAGGTTCAAGGTCAGC
TGCCGCCATTGATGATTCCCGTGTTCCCTCCTGACCAGCGGACCCTCGCAGCAGCTGCCCAGCAAGGATT
CCTCCTTCCTCCTGGTTTCAGCTACAAGGCTGGGTGCAGTGACCCTTACCCTGTTCAGCTGATCCCAACC
ACTATGGCAGCTGCTGCTGCAGCAACACCAGGCTTAGGCCCACTCCAGCTGCAGGATGAAGTGGCCCAGC
CACTGAACCTATCAGCTAAGCCCAAGACCTCTGATGGCAAATCACCTGCATCACCCACCTCTCCTCACAT
GCCAGCTCTGAGAATAAACAGTGGGGCTGGCCCCCTCAAAGCCTCTGTCCCGGCAGCATTAGCTAGTCCT
TCTGCAAGAGTTAGCACAATAGGCTATTTAAATGACCACGATGCTGTCACCAAGGCAATCCAAGAAGCTC
GCCAGATGAAAGAGCAACTCAGGCGAGAGCAGCAAGCGTTGGACGGGAAGGTGGCCGTGGTGAACAGCAT
AGGTCTCAGCAACTGCCGGACAGAAAAGGAAAAAACAACACTGGAGAGCCTGACTCAGCAGTTGGCAGTT
AAACAGAATGAAGAAGGGAAATTTAGCCATGGAATGATGGATTTCAATATGAGTGGAGATTCTGACGGAA
GCGCTGGAGTCTCAGAGTCAAGAATTTACAGGGAATCCAGGGGACGTGGTAGCAACGAGCCCCACATAAA
GCGTCCAATGAATGCCTTCATGGTGTGGGCGAAAGATGAACGGAGGAAAATCCTTCAGGCCTTTCCCGAC
ATGCACAATTCCAACATCAGCAAGATACTGGGATCTCGCTGGAAAGCTATGACCAACCTAGAGAAACAGC
CATACTATGAGGAGCAGGCCCGCCTCAGCAAACAGCACCTGGAGAAGTACCCGGACTACAAGTACAAGCC
TAGGCCAAAGCGCACCTGTCTGGTGGACGGCAAGAAACTGCGTATCGGGGAGTACAAGGCCATCATGCGG
AACCGGAGGCAGGAAATGCGACAGTACTTCAACGTTGGGCAACAAGCACAGATCCCCATCGCGACGGCCG
GAGTTGTATACCCCAGCGCCATCGCCATGGCAGGAATGCCGTCCCCTCACCTGCCCTCCGAGCACTCGAG
CGTGTCCAGCAGCCCGGAGCCCGGGATGCCCGTGATCCAGAGCACTTACGGCGCCAAGGGAGAGGAGCCC
CACATCAAGGAAGAGATCCAGGCTGAGGACATCAACGGAGAGATTTACGAGGAGTACGATGAGGAGGAGG
AGGACCCGGATGTGGATTATGGGAGTGACAGCGAAAACCACATTGCGGGACAAGCCAACTCTAGAGAGGG
CAGGGGAAGTCTTCTAACATGCGGGGACGTGGAGGAAAATCCCGGCCCACTCGAGATGACCGAGTACAAG
CCCACGGTGCGCCTCGCCACCCGCGACGACGTCCCCAGGGCCGTACGCACCCTCGCCGCCGCGTTCGCCG
ACTACCCCGCCACGCGCCACACCGTCGATCCGGACCGCCACATCGAGCGGGTCACCGAGCTGCAAGAACT
CTTCCTCACGCGCGTCGGGCTCGACATCGGCAAGGTGTGGGTCGCGGACGACGGCGCCGCGGTGGCGGTC
TGGACCACGCCGGAGAGCGTCGAAGCGGGGGCGGTGTTCGCCGAGATCGGCCCGCGCATGGCCGAGTTGA
GCGGTTCCCGGCTGGCCGCGCAGCAACAGATGGAAGGCCTCCTGGCGCCGCACCGGCCCAAGGAGCCCGC
GTGGTTCCTGGCCACCGTCGGCGTCTCGCCCGACCACCAGGGCAAGGGTCTGGGCAGCGCCGTCGTGCTC
CCCGGAGTGGAGGCGGCCGAGCGCGCCGGGGTGCCCGCCTTCCTGGAGACCTCCGCGCCCCGCAACCTCC
CCTTCTACGAGCGGCTCGGCTTCACCGTCACCGCCGACGTCGAGGTGCCCGAAGGACCGCGCACCTGGTG
CATGACCCGCAAGCCCGGTGCCTGATTAATTAAGCTAGCTAATTCGATATCAAGCTTATCGATAATCAAC
CTCTGGATTACAAAATTTGTGAAAGATTGACTGGTATTCTTAACTATGTTGCTCCTTTTACGCTATGTGG
ATACGCTGCTTTAATGCCTTTGTATCATGCTATTGCTTCCCGTATGGCTTTCATTTTCTCCTCCTTGTAT
AAATCCTGGTTGCTGTCTCTTTATGAGGAGTTGTGGCCCGTTGTCAGGCAACGTGGCGTGGTGTGCACTG
TGTTTGCTGACGCAACCCCCACTGGTTGGGGCATTGCCACCACCTGTCAGCTCCTTTCCGGGACTTTCGC
TTTCCCCCTCCCTATTGCCACGGCGGAACTCATCGCCGCCTGCCTTGCCCGCTGCTGGACAGGGGCTCGG
CTGTTGGGCACTGACAATTCCGTGGTGTTGTCGGGGAAATCATCGTCCTTTCCTTGGCTGCTCGCCTGTG
TTGCCACCTGGATTCTGCGCGGGACGTCCTTCTGCTACGTCCCTTCGGCCCTCAATCCAGCGGACCTTCC
TTCCCGCGGCCTGCTGCCGGCTCTGCGGCCTCTTCCGCGTCTTCGCCTTCGCCCTCAGACGAGTCGGATC
TCCCTTTGGGCCGCCTCCCCGCATCGATACCGTCGACCTCGAGACCTAGAAAAACATGGAGCAATCACAA
GTAGCAATACAGCAGCTACCAATGCTGATTGTGCCTGGCTAGAAGCACAAGAGGAGGAGGAGGTGGGTTT
TCCAGTCACACCTCAGGTACCTTTAAGACCAATGACTTACAAGGCAGCTGTAGATCTTAGCCACTTTTTA
AAAGAAAAGGGGGGACTGGAAGGGCTAATTCACTCCCAACGAAGACAAGATATCCTTGATCTGTGGATCT
ACCACACACAAGGCTACTTCCCTGATTGGCAGAACTACACACCAGGGCCAGGGATCAGATATCCACTGAC
CTTTGGATGGTGCTACAAGCTAGTACCAGTTGAGCAAGAGAAGGTAGAAGAAGCCAATGAAGGAGAGAAC
ACCCGCTTGTTACACCCTGTGAGCCTGCATGGGATGGATGACCCGGAGAGAGAAGTATTAGAGTGGAGGT
TTGACAGCCGCCTAGCATTTCATCACATGGCCCGAGAGCTGCATCCGGACTGTACTGGGTCTCTCTGGTT
AGACCAGATCTGAGCCTGGGAGCTCTCTGGCTAACTAGGGAACCCACTGCTTAAGCCTCAATAAAGCTTG
CCTTGAGTGCTTCAAGTAGTGTGTGCCCGTCTGTTGTGTGACTCTGGTAACTAGAGATCCCTCAGACCCT
TTTAGTCAGTGTGGAAAATCTCTAGCAGGGCCCGTTTAAACCCGCTGATCAGCCTCGACTGTGCCTTCTA
GTTGCCAGCCATCTGTTGTTTGCCCCTCCCCCGTGCCTTCCTTGACCCTGGAAGGTGCCACTCCCACTGT
CCTTTCCTAATAAAATGAGGAAATTGCATCGCATTGTCTGAGTAGGTGTCATTCTATTCTGGGGGGTGGG
GTGGGGCAGGACAGCAAGGGGGAGGATTGGGAAGACAATAGCAGGCATGCTGGGGATGCGGTGGGCTCTA
TGGCTTCTGAGGCGGAAAGAACCAGCTGGGGCTCTAGGGGGTATCCCC
[124 nt withheld, positions 7259-7382]
C
[91 nt withheld, positions 7384-7474]
A
[49 nt withheld, positions 7476-7524]
CCTTTGACGTTGGAGTCCACGTTCTTT
[37 nt withheld, positions 7552-7588]
ACCCTATCTCGGTCTATTCTTTTGATTTATAAGGGATTTTGCCGATTTCGGCCTATTGGTTAAAAAATGA
GCTGATTTAACAAAAATTTAACGCGAATTAATTCTGTGGAATGTGTGTCAGTTAGGGTGTGGAAAGTCCC
CAGGCTCCCCAGCAGGCAGAAGTATGCAAAGCATGCATCTCAATTAGTCAGCAACCAGGTGTGGAAAGTC
CCCAGGCTCCCCAGCAGGCAGAAGTATGCAAAGCATGCATCTCAATTAGTCAGCAACCATAGTCCCGCCC
CTAACTCCGCCCATCCCGCCCCTAACTCCGCCCAGTTCCGCCCATTCTCCGCCCCATGGCTGACTAATTT
TTTTTATTTATGCAGAGGCCGAGGCCGCCTCTGCCTCTGAGCTATTCCAGAAGTAGTGAGGAGGCTTTTT
TGGAGGCCTAGGCTTTTGCAAAAAGCTCCCGGGAGCTTGTATATCCATTTTCGGATCTGATCAGCACGTG
TTGACAATTAATCATCGGCATAGTATATCGGCATAGTATAATACGACAAGGTGAGGAACTAAACCATGGC
CAAGTTGACCAGTGCCGTTCCGGTGCTCACCGCGCGCGACGTCGCCGGAGCGGTCGAGTTCTGGACCGAC
CGGCTCGGGTTCTCCCGGGACTTCGTGGAGGACGACTTCGCCGGTGTGGTCCGGGACGACGTGACCCTGT
TCATCAGCGCGGTCCAGGACCAGGTGGTGCCGGACAACACCCTGGCCTGGGTGTGGGTGCGCGGCCTGGA
CGAGCTGTACGCCGAGTGGTCGGAGGTCGTGTCCACGAACTTCCGGGACGCCTCCGGGCCGGCCATGACC
GAGATCGGCGAGCAGCCGTGGGGGCGGGAGTTCGCCCTGCGCGACCCGGCCGGCAACTGCGTGCACTTCG
TGGCCGAGGAGCAGGACTGACACGTGCTACGAGATTTCGATTCCACCGCCGCCTTCTATGAAAGGTTGGG
CTTCGGAATCGTTTTCCGGGACGCCGGCTGGATGATCCTCCAGCGCGGGGATCTCATGCTGGAGTTCTTC
GCCCACCCCAACTTGTTTATTGCAGCTTATAATGGTTACAAATAAAGCAATAGCATCACAAATTTCACAA
ATAAAGCATTTTTTTCACTGCATTCTAGTTGTGGTTTGTCCAAACTCATCAATGTATCTTATCATGTCTG
TATACCGTCGACCTCTAGCTAGAGCTTGGCGTAATCATGGTCATAGCTGTTTCCTGTGTGAAATTGTTAT
CCGCTCACAATTCCACACAACATACGAGCCGGAAGCATAAAGTGTAAAGCCTGGGGTGCCTAATGAGTGA
GCTAACTCACATTAATTGCGTTGCGCTCACTGCCCGCTTTCCAGTCGGGAAACCTGTCGTGCCAGCTGCA
TTAATGAATCGGCCAACGCGCGGGGAGAGGCGGTTTGCGTATTGGGCGCTCTTCCGCTTCCTCGCTCACT
GACTCGCTGCGCTCGGTCGTTCGGCTGCGGCGAGCGGTATCAGCTCACTCAAAGGCGGTAATACGGTTAT
CCACAGAATCAGGGGATAACGCAGGAAAGAACATGTGAGCAAAAGGCCAGCAAAAGGCCAGGAACCGTAA
AAAGGCCGCGTTGCTGGCGTTTTTCCATAGGCTCCGCCCCCCTGACGAGCATCACAAAAATCGACGCTCA
AGTCAGAGGTGGCGAAACCCGACAGGACTATAAAGATACCAGGCGTTTCCCCCTGGAAGCTCCCTCGTGC
GCTCTCCTGTTCCGACCCTGCCGCTTACCGGATACCTGTCCGCCTTTCTCCCTTCGGGAAGCGTGGCGCT
TTCTCATAGCTCACGCTGTAGGTATCTCAGTTCGGTGTAGGTCGTTCGCTCCAAGCTGGGCTGTGTGCAC
GAACCCCCCGTTCAGCCCGACCGCTGCGCCTTATCCGGTAACTATCGTCTTGAGTCCAACCCGGTAAGAC
ACGACTTATCGCCACTGGCAGCAGCCACTGGTAACAGGATTAGCAGAGCGAGGTATGTAGGCGGTGCTAC
AGAGTTCTTGAAGTGGTGGCCTAACTACGGCTACACTAGAAGAACAGTATTTGGTATCTGCGCTCTGCTG
AAGCCAGTTACCTTCGGAAAAAGAGTTGGTAGCTCTTGATCCGGCAAACAAACCACCGCTGGTAGCGGTG
GTTTTTTTGTTTGCAAGCAGCAGATTACGCGCAGAAAAAAAGGATCTCAAGAAGATCCTTTGATCTTTTC
TACGGGGTCTGACGCTCAGTGGAACGAAAACTCACGTTAAGGGATTTTGGTCATGAGATTATCAAAAAGG
ATCTTCACCTAGATCCTTTTAAATTAAAAATGAAGTTTTAAATCAATCTAAAGTATATATGAGTAAACTT
GGTCTGACAGTTACCAATGCTTAATCAGTGAGGCACCTATCTCAGCGATCTGTCTATTTCGTTCATCCAT
AGTTGCCTGACTCCCCGTCGTGTAGATAACTACGATACGGGAGGGCTTACCATCTGGCCCCAGTGCTGCA
ATGATACCGCGAGACCCACGCTCACCGGCTCCAGATTTATCAGCAATAAACCAGCCAGCCGGAAGGGCCG
AGCGCAGAAGTGGTCCTGCAACTTTATCCGCCTCCATCCAGTCTATTAATTGTTGCCGGGAAGCTAGAGT
AAGTAGTTCGCCAGTTAATAGTTTGCGCAACGTTGTTGCCATTGCTACAGGCATCGTGGTGTCACGCTCG
TCGTTTGGTATGGCTTCATTCAGCTCCGGTTCCCAACGATCAAGGCGAGTTACATGATCCCCCATGTTGT
GCAAAAAAGCGGTTAGCTCCTTCGGTCCTCCGATCGTTGTCAGAAGTAAGTTGGCCGCAGTGTTATCACT
CATGGTTATGGCAGCACTGCATAATTCTCTTACTGTCATGCCATCCGTAAGATGCTTTTCTGTGACTGGT
GAGTACTCAACCAAGTCATTCTGAGAATAGTGTATGCGGCGACCGAGTTGCTCTTGCCCGGCGTCAATAC
GGGATAATACCGCGCCACATAGCAGAACTTTAAAAGTGCTCATCATTGGAAAACGTTCTTCGGGGCGAAA
ACTCTCAAGGATCTTACCGCTGTTGAGATCCAGTTCGATGTAACCCACTCGTGCACCCAACTGATCTTCA
GCATCTTTTACTTTCACCAGCGTTTCTGGGTGAGCAAAAACAGGAAGGCAAAATGCCGCAAAAAAGGGAA
TAAGGGCGACACGGAAATGTTGAATACTCATACTCTTCCTTTTTCAATATTATTGAAGCATTTATCAGGG
TTATTGTCTCATGAGCGGATACATATTTGAATGTATTTAGAAAAATAAACAAATAGGGGTTCCGCGCACA
TTTCCCCGAAAAGTGCCACCTGACGTCGACGGATCGGGAGATCTCCCGATCCCCTATGGTGCACTCTCAG
TACAATCTGCTCTGATGCCGCATAGTTAAGCCAGTATCTGCTCCCTGCTTGTGTGTTGGAGGTCGCTGAG
TAGTGCGCGAGCAAAATTTAAG
